>Addgene plasmid #22162 | pEBG-hBEN-deltaSS | addgene partial sequence | sequence record 27989 | 22162 with hBEN-F
TCAGGCCTTTCAGGAACTCATCCCAAAGCCTGATGAAGATGACGCCAACAGACTCGGGGAGAAGGTGATC
CTGCGGGAGCAGGTGAAGGAACTCTTCAACGAGAAATACGGTGAGGCCCTGGGCCTGAACCGGCCGGTGC
TGGTCCCTTATAAACTAATCCGGGACAGCCCAGACGCCGTGGAGGTCACGGGTCTGCCTGATGACATCCC
CTTCCGGAACCCCAACACGTACGACATCCACCGGCTGGAGAAGATCCTGAAGGCCCGAGAGCATGTCCGC
ATGGTCATCATTAACCAGCTCCAACCCTTTGCAGAAATCTGCAATGATGCCAAGGTGCCAGCCAAAGACA
GCAGCATTCCCAAGCGCAAGAGAAAGCGGGTCTCGGAAGGAAATTCCGTCAACCCAGATTCAGTGGCATC
GGCCAACCAGATCTCACTCGTGCAATGGCCAATGTACATGGTGGACTATGCCGGCCTGAACGTGCAGCTC
CCGGGACCTCTTAATTACCACCACCACCACCACCACTAGGCGGCCGCGACTCTAGAGTGAGGGTCCCCAC
CTGGGACCCTTGAGAGTATCAGGTCTCCCACGTGGGAGACAAGAAATCCCTGTTTAATATTTAAACAGCA
GTGTTCCCCATCTGGGTCCTTGCACCCCTCACTCTGGCCTCAGCCGACTGCACAGCGGNCCCTGCATCCC
CTTGGCTGTGANGCCCCTGGACAAGGAGAGGTGGCCAGAGCTGGGANGCATGGCCCTGGGGTCCACGAAT
TTGCTGGGGAATCTCGTTTTTCTTCTTAAACTTTTGGACTCATTGATTCCGANT
