>Addgene plasmid #22162 | pEBG-hBEN-deltaSS | addgene partial sequence | sequence record 27990 | 22162 with pGEX5
GTGACGTCCCCACCAACGGCTGCGGACCCGACCGCTGGAACTCCGCGTTCACCCGCAAAGACGAGATCAT
CACCAGCCTCGTGTCTGCCTTAGACTCCATGTGCTCAGCGCTGTCCAAACTGAACGCCGAGGTGGCCTGT
GTCGCCGTGCACGATGAGAGCGCCTTTGTGGTGGGCACAGAGAAGGGGAGAATGTTCCTGAATGCCCGGA
AGGAGCTACAGTCAGACTTCCTCAGGTTCTGCCGAGGGCCCCCGTGGAAGGATCCGGAGGCAGAGCACCC
CAAGAAGGTGCAGCGGGGCGAGGGTGGAGGCCGTAGCCTCCCTCGGTCCTCCCTGGAACACGGCTCAGAT
GTGTACCTTCTGCGGAAGATGGTAGAGGAGGTGTTTGATGTTCTTTATAGCGAGGCCCTGGGAAGGGCCA
GTGTGGTGCCACTGCCCTATGAGAGGCTGCTCAGGGAGCCAGGGCTGCTGGCCGTGCAGGGGCTGCCCGA
AGGCCTGGCCTTCCGAAGGCCAGCCGAGTATGACCCCAAGGCCCTCATGGCCATCCTGGAACACAGCCAC
CGCATCCCGCTTCAAGCTCAAGANGCCACTTGAGGATGGCGGGCGGGACTCGAA
