[The description below was written by a language model from this plasmid's Addgene catalogue record.]
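Description:
pEBG-hBEN-deltaSS is a mammalian expression plasmid built on the pEBG backbone (about 6 kb without insert), a vector designed to produce proteins in mammalian cells as glutathione S-transferase fusions. It is propagated in E. coli under ampicillin selection; the record does not give the origin of replication or copy number, and no mammalian selection marker is listed. The promoter is not explicitly stated, but the recommended 5′ sequencing primer is an EF-1α forward primer, which is consistent with expression being driven from an EF-1α promoter upstream of the fusion cassette.

The insert, roughly 2.9 kb and cloned between ClaI and NotI sites, is human BEN (also called MusTRD1), the product of the GTF2IRD1 gene, a TFII-I-related transcription factor encoded in the Williams-Beuren syndrome region. This version carries a deletion of amino acids 897–908, which gives the "deltaSS" designation; the record does not spell out what motif these residues represent. The protein is tagged at its N terminus with both GST and a His tag, allowing glutathione- or metal-affinity pull-down and detection of the expressed protein from transfected cells.

The associated work concerns repression of TFII-I-dependent transcription through nuclear exclusion, so this deletion mutant is most plausibly used alongside wild-type BEN in transfection experiments. Such comparisons would test how the deleted region contributes to BEN's interaction with TFII-I, its subcellular localisation, or its repressive effect on transcription. No feature table accompanies the record, so details of the backbone elements cannot be confirmed.
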