Addgene plasmid #22162: pEBG-hBEN-deltaSS
Depositing lab: Ananda Roy. Depositing organization: Tufts University. Publication: Repression of TFII-I-dependent transcription by nuclear exclusion. Tussie-Luna MI, Bayarsaihan D, Ruddle FH, Roy AL. Proc Natl Acad Sci U S A. 2001 Jul 3. 98(14):7789-94. 10.1073/pnas.141222298 PubMed 11438732.
Backbone
  Vector backbone: pEBG
  Backbone size w/o insert (bp): 6000
  Vector type: Mammalian Expression
Growth in bacteria
  Bacterial resistance: Ampicillin, 100 μg/mL
  Growth temperature: 37°C
  Growth strain: DH5alpha
  Copy number: Unknown
Gene/Insert
  Gene/Insert name: hBEN (alt name: MusTRD1)
  Species: H. sapiens (human)
  Insert size (bp): 2900
  Mutation: Deletion of amino acids 897-908
  Entrez Gene: GTF2IRD1 (a.k.a. BEN, CREAM1, GTF3, MUSTRD1, RBAP2, WBS, WBSCR11, WBSCR12, hMusTRD1alpha1)
  Tag / fusion protein: GST (N terminal on insert); His (N terminal on insert)
  Cloning method: Restriction Enzyme; 5′ cloning site ClaI (unknown if destroyed); 3′ cloning site NotI (unknown if destroyed)
  Sequencing primers: 5′ EF-1a Forward
Terms and licenses: Academic/Nonprofit Terms; Industry Terms: Not Available to Industry
How to cite: pEBG-hBEN-deltaSS was a gift from Ananda Roy (Addgene plasmid # 22162 ; http://n2t.net/addgene:22162 ; RRID:Addgene_22162)
